>Addgene plasmid #48015 | pAGM4723 | depositor full sequence | sequence record 69015 | Full Sequence
GTGCCTTGTCTTCCAGTGGTATGGGGTACCGCACGGTCTGCCAATCCGACGGAGGTTTATGAATTTTCCA
CCTTTTCCACAAGCTCAACTAGTATTAACGATGTGGATTTAGCAAAAAAAACCTGTAACCCTAAATGTAA
AATAACGGGTAAGCCTGCCAACCATGTTATGGCAGATTAAGCGTCTTTTTGAAGGGCACCGCATCTTTCG
CGTTGCCGTAAATGTATCCGTTTAGCAANVAGGADNNNNNNAATGAATAATCCGTCGTTACTCAATCATG
CGGTCGAAACGATGGCAGTTGGCTCGAAAAGTTTTGCGACAGCCTCAAAGTTATTTGATGCAAAAACCCG
GCGCAGCGTACTGATGCTCTACGCCTGGTGCCGCCATTGTGACGATGTTATTGACGATCAGACGCTGGGC
TTTCAGGCCCGGCAGCCTGCCTTACAAACGCCCGAACAACGTCTGATGCAACTTGAGATGAAAACGCGCC
AGGCCTATGCAGGATCGCAGATGCACGAACCGGCGTTTGCGGCTTTTCGGGAAGTGGCTATGGCTCATGA
TATCGCCCCGGCTTACGCGTTTGATCATCTGGAAGGCTTCGCCATGGATGTACGCGAAGCGCAATACAGC
CAACTGGATGATACGCTGCGCTATTGCTATCACGTTGCAGGCGTTGTCGGCTTGATGATGGCGCAAATCA
TGGGCGTGCGGGATAACGCCACGCTGGACCGCGCCTGTGACCTTGGGCTGGCATTTCAGTTGACCAATAT
TGCTCGCGATATTGTGGACGATGCGCATGCGGGCCGCTGTTATCTGCCGGCAAGCTGGCTGGAGCATGAA
GGTCTGAACAAAGAGAATTATGCGGCACCTGAAAACCGTCAGGCGCTGAGCCGTATCGCCCGTCGTTTGG
TGCAGGAAGCAGAACCTTACTATTTGTCTGCCACAGCCGGCCTGGCAGGGTTGCCCCTGCGTTCCGCCTG
GGCAATCGCTACGGCGAAGCAGGTTTACCGGAAAATAGGTGTCAAAGTTGAACAGGCCGGTCAGCAAGCC
TGGGATCAGCGGCAGTCAACGACCACGCCCGAAAAATTAACGCTGCTGCTGGCCGCCTCTGGTCAGGCCC
TTACTTCCCGGATGCGGGCTCATCCTCCCCGCCCTGCGCATCTCTGGCAGCGCCCGCTCTAGGCTTACTA
NVAGGADNNNNNNAATGAAACCAACTACGGTAATTGGTGCAGGCTTCGGTGGCCTGGCACTGGCAATTCG
TCTACAAGCTGCGGGGATCCCCGTCTTACTGCTTGAACAACGTGATAAACCCGGCGGTCGGGCTTATGTC
TACGAGGATCAGGGGTTTACCTTTGATGCAGGCCCGACGGTTATCACCGATCCCAGTGCCATTGAAGAAC
TGTTTGCACTGGCAGGAAAACAGTTAAAAGAGTATGTCGAACTGCTGCCGGTTACGCCGTTTTACCGCCT
GTGTTGGGAGTCAGGGAAGGTCTTTAATTACGATAACGATCAAACCCGGCTCGAAGCGCAGATTCAGCAG
TTTAATCCCCGCGATGTCGAAGGTTATCGTCAGTTTCTGGACTATTCACGCGCGGTGTTTAAAGAAGGCT
ATCTAAAGCTCGGTACTGTCCCTTTTTTATCGTTCAGAGACATGCTTCGCGCCGCACCTCAACTGGCGAA
ACTGCAGGCATGGAGAAGCGTTTACAGTAAGGTTGCCAGTTACATCGAAGATGAACATCTGCGCCAGGCG
TTTTCTTTCCACTCGCTGTTGGTGGGCGGCAATCCCTTCGCCACCTCATCCATTTATACGTTGATACACG
CGCTGGAGCGTGAGTGGGGCGTCTGGTTTCCGCGTGGCGGCACCGGCGCATTAGTTCAGGGGATGATAAA
GCTGTTTCAGGATCTGGGTGGCGAAGTCGTGTTAAACGCCAGAGTCAGCCATATGGAAACGACAGGAAAC
AAGATTGAAGCCGTGCATTTAGAGGACGGTCGCAGGTTCCTGACGCAAGCCGTCGCGTCAAATGCAGATG
TGGTTCATACCTATCGCGACCTGTTAAGCCAGCACCCTGCCGCGGTTAAGCAGTCCAACAAACTGCAGAC
TAAGCGCATGAGTAACTCTCTGTTTGTGCTCTATTTTGGTTTGAATCACCATCATGATCAGCTCGCGCAT
CACACGGTTTGTTTCGGCCCGCGTTACCGCGAGCTGATTGACGAAATTTTTAATCATGATGGCCTCGCAG
AGGACTTCTCACTTTATCTGCACGCGCCCTGTGTCACGGATTCGTCACTGGCGCCTGAAGGTTGCGGCAG
TTACTATGTGTTGGCGCCGGTGCCGCATTTAGGCACCGCGAACCTCGACTGGACGGTTGAGGGGCCAAAA
CTACGCGACCGTATTTTTGCGTACCTTGAGCAGCATTACATGCCTGGCTTACGGAGTCAGCTGGTCACGC
ACCGGATGTTTACGCCGTTTGATTTTCGCGACCAGCTTAATGCCTATCATGGCTCAGCCTTTTCTGTGGA
GCCCGTTCTTACCCAGAGCGCCTGGTTTCGGCCGCATAACCGCGATAAAACCATTACTAATCTCTACCTG
GTCGGCGCAGGCACGCATCCCGGCGCAGGCATTCCTGGCGTCATCGGCTCGGCAAAAGCGACAGCAGGTT
TGATGCTGGAGGATCTGATATGAGCTTTTACNVAGGADNNNNNNAATGCAACCGCATTATGATCTGATTC
TCGTGGGGGCTGGACTCGCGAATGGCCTTATCGCCCTGCGACTTCAGCAGCAGCAACCTGATATGCGTAT
TTTGCTTATCGACGCCGCACCCCAGGCGGGCGGGAATCATACGTGGTCATTTCACCACGATGATTTGACT
GAGAGCCAACATCGTTGGATAGCTCCGCTGGTGGTTCATCACTGGCCCGACTATCAGGTACGCTTTCCCA
CACGCCGTCGTAAGCTGAACAGCGGCTACTTTTGTATTACTTCTCAGCGTTTCGCTGAGGTTTTACAGCG
ACAGTTTGGCCCGCACTTGTGGATGGATACCGCGGTCGCAGAGGTTAATGCGGAATCTGTTCGGTTGAAA
AAGGGTCAGGTTATCGGTGCCCGCGCGGTGATTGACGGGCGGGGTTATGCGGCAAATTCAGCACTGAGCG
TGGGCTTCCAGGCGTTTATTGGCCAGGAATGGCGATTGAGTCACCCGCATGGTTTATCATCTCCGATTAT
CATGGATGCCACGGTCGATCAGCAAAATGGTTATCGCTTCGTGTACAGCCTGCCGCTCTCGCCGACCAGA
TTGTTAATTGAAGATACGCACTATATTGATAATGCGACATTAGATCCTGAATGCGCGCGGCAAAATATTT
GCGACTATGCCGCGCAACAGGGTTGGCAGCTTCAGACACTGCTGCGAGAAGAACAGGGCGCCTTACCCAT
TACTCTGTCGGGCAATGCCGACGCATTCTGGCAGCAGCGCCCCCTGGCCTGTAGTGGATTACGTGCCGGT
CTGTTCCATCCTACCACCGGCTATTCACTGCCGCTGGCGGTTGCCGTGGCCGACCGCCTGAGTGCACTTG
ATGTCTTTACGTCGGCCTCAATTCACCATGCCATTACGCATTTTGCCCGCGAGCGCTGGCAGCAGCAGGG
CTTTTTCCGCATGCTGAATCGCATGCTGTTTTTAGCCGGACCCGCCGATTCACGCTGGCGGGTTATGCAG
CGTTTTTATGGTTTACCTGAAGATTTAATTGCCCGTTTTTATGCGGGAAAACTCACGCTGACCGATCGGC
TACGTATTCTGAGCGGCAAGCCGCCTGTTCCGGTATTAGCAGCATTGCAAGCCATTATGACGACTCATCG
TTAAGCTTCAGANVAGGADNNNNNNAATGAGTTTTGATATTGCCAAATACCCGACCCTGGCACTGGTCGA
CTCCACCCAGGAGTTACGACTGTTGCCGAAAGAGAGTTTACCGAAACTCTGCGACGAACTGCGCCGCTAT
TTACTCGACAGCGTGAGCCGTTCCAGCGGGCACTTCGCCTCCGGGCTGGGCACGGTCGAACTGACCGTGG
CGCTGCACTATGTCTACAACACCCCGTTTGACCAATTGATTTGGGATGTGGGGCATCAGGCTTATCCGCA
TAAAATTTTGACCGGACGCCGCGACAAAATCGGCACCATCCGTCAGAAAGGCGGTCTGCACCCGTTCCCG
TGGCGCGGCGAAAGCGAATATGACGTATTAAGCGTCGGGCATTCATCAACCTCCATTAGTGCCGGAATTG
GTATTGCGGTTGCTGCCGAAAAAGAAGGCAAAAATCGCCGCACCGTCTGTGTCATTGGCGATGGCGCGAT
TACCGCAGGCATGGCGTTTGAAGCGATGAATCACGCGGGCGATATCCGTCCTGATATGCTGGTGATTCTC
AACGACAATGAAATGTCGATTTCCGAAAATGTCGGCGCGCTCAACAACCATCTGGCACAGCTGCTTTCCG
GTAAGCTTTACTCTTCACTGCGCGAAGGCGGGAAAAAAGTTTTCTCTGGCGTGCCGCCAATTAAAGAGCT
GCTCAAACGCACCGAAGAACATATTAAAGGCATGGTAGTGCCTGGCACGTTGTTTGAGGAGCTGGGCTTT
AACTACATCGGCCCGGTGGACGGTCATGATGTGCTGGGGCTTATCACCACGCTAAAGAACATGCGCGACC
TGAAAGGCCCGCAGTTCCTGCATATCATGACCAAAAAAGGTCGTGGTTATGAACCGGCAGAAAAAGACCC
GATCACTTTCCATGCCGTGCCTAAATTTGATCCCTCCAGCGGTTGTTTGCCGAAAAGTAGCGGCGGTTTG
CCGAGCTATTCAAAAATCTTTGGCGACTGGTTGTGCGAAACGGCAGCGAAAGACAACAAGCTGATGGCGA
TTACTCCGGCGATGCGTGAAGGTTCCGGCATGGTCGAGTTTTCACGTAAATTCCCGGATCGCTACTTCGA
CGTGGCAATTGCCGAGCAACATGCGGTGACCTTTGCTGCGGGTCTGGCGATTGGTGGGTACAAACCCATT
GTCGCGATTTACTCCACTTTCCTGCAACGCGCCTATGATCAGGTGCTGCATGACGTGGCGATTCAAAAGC
TTCCGGTCCTGTTCGCCATCGACCGCGCGGGCATTGTTGGTGCTGACGGTCAAACCCATCAGGGTGCTTT
TGATCTCTCTTACCTGCGCTGCATACCGGAAATGGTCATTATGACCCCGAGCGATGAAAACGAATGTCGC
CAGATGCTCTATACCGGCTATCACTATAACGATGGCCCGTCAGCGGTGCGCTACCCGCGTGGCAACGCGG
TCGGCGTGGAACTGACGCCGCTGGAAAAACTACCAATTGGCAAAGGCATTGTGAAGCGTCGTGGCGAGAA
ACTGGCGATCCTTAACTTTGGTACGCTGATGCCAGAAGCGGCGAAAGTCGCCGAATCGCTGAACGCCACG
CTGGTCGATATGCGTTTTGTGAAACCGCTTGATGAAGCGTTAATTCTGGAAATGGCCGCCAGCCATGAAG
CGCTGGTCACCGTAGAAGAAAACGCCATTATGGGCGGCGCAGGCAGCGGCGTGAACGAAGTGCTGATGGC
CCATCGTAAACCAGTACCCGTGCTGAACATTGGCCTGCCGGACTTCTTTATTCCGCAAGGAACTCAGGAA
GAAATGCGCGCCGAACTCGGCCTCGATGCCGCTGGTATGGAAGCCAAAATCAAGGCCTGGCTGGCATAAG
CTTTGTGNVAGGADNNNNNNAATGAGCGCACATGCCCTGCCCAAGGCAGATCTGACCGCCACCAGCCTGA
TCGTATCGGGCGGCATCATCGCCGCTTGGCTGGCCCTGCATGTGCATGCGCTGTGGTTTCTGGACGCAGC
GGCGCATCCCATCCTGGCGATCGCAAATTTCCTGGGGCTGACCTGGCTGTCGGTCGGATTGTTCATCATC
GCGCATGACGCGATGCACGGGTCGGTGGTGCCGGGGCGTCCGCGCGCCAATGCGGCGATGGGCCAGCTTG
TCCTGTGGCTGTATGCCGGATTTTCGTGGCGCAAGATGATCGTCAAGCACATGGCCCATCACCGCCATGC
CGGAACCGACGACGACCCCGATTTCGACCATGGCGGCCCGGTCCGCTGGTACGCCCGCTTCATCGGCACC
TATTTCGGCTGGCGCGAGGGGCTGCTTCTGCCCGTCATCGTGACGGTCTATGCGCTGATCCTTGGGGATC
GCTGGATGTACGTGGTATTCTGGCCGCTGCCGTCGATCCTGGCGTCGATCCAGCTGTTCGTGTTCGGCAC
CTGGCTGCCGCACCGCCCCGGCCACGACGCGTTCCCGGACCGCCACAATGCGCGGTCGTCGCGGATCAGC
GACCCCGTGTCGCTGCTGACCTGTTTTCACTTTGGCGGTTATCATCACGAACACCACCTGCACCCGACGG
TGCCGTGGTGGCGCCTGCCCAGCACCCGCACCAAGGGCGACACCGCATAAGCTTGAGCNVAGGADNNNNN
NAATGCAAACGGAACACGTCATTTTATTGAATGCACAGGGAGTTCCCACGGGTACGCTGGAAAAGTATGC
CGCACACACGGCAGACACCCGCTTACATCTCGCGTTCTCCAGTTGGCTGTTTAATGCCAAAGGACAATTA
TTAGTTACCCGCCGCGCACTGAGCAAAAAAGCATGGCCTGGCGTGTGGACTAACTCGGTTTGTGGGCACC
CACAACTGGGAGAAAGCAACGAGGACGCAGTGATCCGCCGTTGCCGTTATGAGCTTGGCGTGGAAATTAC
GCCTCCTGAATCTATCTATCCTGACTTTCGCTACCGCGCCACCGATCCGAGTGGCATTGTGGAAAATGAA
GTGTGTCCGGTATTTGCCGCACGCACCACTAGTGCGTTACAGATCAATGATGATGAAGTGATGGATTATC
AATGGTGTGATTTAGCAGATGTATTACACGGTATTGATGCAACGCCGTGGGCGTTCAGTCCGTGGATGGT
GATGCAGGCGACAAATCGCGAAGCCAGAAAACGATTATCTGCATTTACCCAGCTTAAATAAGCTTTGCCN
VAGGADNNNNNNAATGACGGTCTGCGCAAAAAAACACGTTCATCTCACTCGCGATGCTGCGGAGCAGTTA
CTGGCTGATATTGATCGACGCCTTGATCAGTTATTGCCCGTGGAGGGAGAACGGGATGTTGTGGGTGCCG
CGATGCGTGAAGGTGCGCTGGCACCGGGAAAACGTATTCGCCCCATGTTGCTGTTGCTGACCGCCCGCGA
TCTGGGTTGCGCTGTCAGCCATGACGGATTACTGGATTTGGCCTGTGCGGTGGAAATGGTCCACGCGGCT
TCGCTGATCCTTGACGATATGCCCTGCATGGACGATGCGAAGCTGCGGCGCGGACGCCCTACCATTCATT
CTCATTACGGAGAGCATGTGGCAATACTGGCGGCGGTTGCCTTGCTGAGTAAAGCCTTTGGCGTAATTGC
CGATGCAGATGGCCTCACGCCGCTGGCAAAAAATCGGGCGGTTTCTGAACTGTCAAACGCCATCGGCATG
CAAGGATTGGTTCAGGGTCAGTTCAAGGATCTGTCTGAAGGGGATAAGCCGCGCAGCGCTGAAGCTATTT
TGATGACGAATCACTTTAAAACCAGCACGCTGTTTTGTGCCTCGATGCAGATGGCCTCGATTGTTGCGAA
TGCCTCCAGCGAAGCGCGTGATTGCCTGCATCGTTTTTCACTTGATCTTGGTCAGGCATTTCAACTGCTG
GACGATTTGACCGATGGCATGACCGACACCGGTAAGGATAGCAATCAGGACGCCGGTAAATCGACGCTGG
TCAATCTGTTAGGCCCGAGGGCGGTTGAAGAACGTCTGAGACAACATCTTCAGCTTGCCAGTGAGCATCT
CTCTGCGGCCTGCCAACACGGGCACGCCACTCAACATTTTATTCAGGCCTGGTTTGACAAAAAACTCGCT
GCCGTCAGTTAAGCTTGCAAGAATTCAAGCTTGGAGTACGTTAATTAGTTGTCTGTTTTAAGCCCCGTGC
TCTCCGCCGGGGCTTTTTTATTAAAAACCACTCAAGTGGAAGACAAGGGACACGAAGTGATCCGTTTAAA
CTATCAGTGTTTGACAGGATATATTGGCGGGTAAACCTAAGAGAAAAGAGCGTTTATTAGAATAATCGGA
TATTTAAAAGGGCGTGAAAAGGTTTATCCGTTCGTCCATTTGTATGTGCCAGCCGTGCGGCTGCATGAAA
TCCTGGCCGGTTTGTCTGATGCCAAGCTGGCGGCCTGGCCGGCCAGCTTGGCCGCTGAAGAAACCGAGCG
CCGCCGTCTAAAAAGGTGATGTGTATTTGAGTAAAACAGCTTGCGTCATGCGGTCGCTGCGTATATGATG
CGATGAGTAAATAAACAAATACGCAAGGGGAACGCATGAAGGTTATCGCTGTACTTAACCAGAAAGGCGG
GTCAGGCAAGACGACCATCGCAACCCATCTAGCCCGCGCCCTGCAACTCGCCGGGGCCGATGTTCTGTTA
GTCGATTCCGATCCCCAGGGCAGTGCCCGCGATTGGGCGGCCGTGCGGGAAGATCAACCGCTAACCGTTG
TCGGCATCGACCGCCCGACGATTGACCGCGACGTGAAGGCCATCGGCCGGCGCGACTTCGTAGTGATCGA
CGGAGCGCCCCAGGCGGCGGACTTGGCTGTGTCCGCGATCAAGGCAGCCGACTTCGTGCTGATTCCGGTG
CAGCCAAGCCCTTACGACATATGGGCCACCGCCGACCTGGTGGAGCTGGTTAAGCAGCGCATTGAGGTCA
CGGATGGAAGGCTACAAGCGGCCTTTGTCGTGTCGCGGGCGATCAAAGGCACGCGCATCGGCGGTGAGGT
TGCCGAGGCGCTGGCCGGGTACGAGCTGCCCATTCTTGAGTCCCGTATCACGCAGCGCGTGAGCTACCCA
GGCACTGCCGCCGCCGGCACAACCGTTCTTGAATCAGAACCCGAGGGCGACGCTGCCCGCGAGGTCCAGG
CGCTGGCCGCTGAAATTAAATCAAAACTCATTTGAGTTAATGAGGTAAAGAGAAAATGAGCAAAAGCACA
AACACGCTAAGTGCCGGCCGTCCGAGCGCACGCAGCAGCAAGGCTGCAACGTTGGCCAGCCTGGCAGACA
CGCCAGCCATGAAGCGGGTCAACTTTCAGTTGCCGGCGGAGGATCACACCAAGCTGAAGATGTACGCGGT
ACGCCAAGGCAAGACCATTACCGAGCTGCTATCTGAATACATCGCGCAGCTACCAGAGTAAATGAGCAAA
TGAATAAATGAGTAGATGAATTTTAGCGGCTAAAGGAGGCGGCATGGAAAATCAAGAACAACCAGGCACC
GACGCCGTGGAATGCCCCATGTGTGGAGGAACGGGCGGTTGGCCAGGCGTAAGCGGCTGGGTTGTCTGCC
GGCCCTGCAATGGCACTGGAACCCCCAAGCCCGAGGAATCGGCGTGACGGTCGCAAACCATCCGGCCCGG
TACAAATCGGCGCGGCGCTGGGTGATGACCTGGTGGAGAAGTTGAAGGCCGCGCAGGCCGCCCAGCGGCA
ACGCATCGAGGCAGAAGCACGCCCCGGTGAATCGTGGCAAGCGGCCGCTGATCGAATCCGCAAAGAATCC
CGGCAACCGCCGGCAGCCGGTGCGCCGTCGATTAGGAAGCCGCCCAAGGGCGACGAGCAACCAGATTTTT
TCGTTCCGATGCTCTATGACGTGGGCACCCGCGATAGTCGCAGCATCATGGACGTGGCCGTTTTCCGTCT
GTCGAAGCGTGACCGACGAGCTGGCGAGGTGATCCGCTACGAGCTTCCAGACGGGCACGTAGAGGTTTCC
GCAGGGCCGGCCGGCATGGCCAGTGTGTGGGATTACGACCTGGTACTGATGGCGGTTTCCCATCTAACCG
AATCCATGAACCGATACCGGGAAGGGAAGGGAGACAAGCCCGGCCGCGTGTTCCGTCCACACGTTGCGGA
CGTACTCAAGTTCTGCCGGCGAGCCGATGGCGGAAAGCAGAAAGACGACCTGGTAGAAACCTGCATTCGG
TTAAACACCACGCACGTTGCCATGCAGCGTACGAAGAAGGCCAAGAACGGCCGCCTGGTGACGGTATCCG
AGGGTGAAGCCTTGATTAGCCGCTACAAGATCGTAAAGAGCGAAACCGGGCGGCCGGAGTACATCGAGAT
CGAGCTAGCTGATTGGATGTACCGCGAGATCACAGAAGGCAAGAACCCGGACGTGCTGACGGTTCACCCC
GATTACTTTTTGATCGATCCCGGCATCGGCCGTTTTCTCTACCGCCTGGCACGCCGCGCCGCAGGCAAGG
CAGAAGCCAGATGGTTGTTCAAGACGATCTACGAACGCAGTGGCAGCGCCGGAGAGTTCAAGAAGTTCTG
TTTCACCGTGCGCAAGCTGATCGGGTCAAATGACCTGCCGGAGTACGATTTGAAGGAGGAGGCGGGGCAG
GCTGGCCCGATCCTAGTCATGCGCTACCGCAACCTGATCGAGGGCGAAGCATCCGCCGGTTCCTAATGTA
CGGAGCAGATGCTAGGGCAAATTGCCCTAGCAGGGGAAAAAGGTCGAAAAAGCTTCTTTCCTGTGGATAG
CACGTACATTGGGAACCCAAAGCCGTACATTGGGAACCGGAACCCGTACATTGGGAACCCAAAGCCGTAC
ATTGGGAACCGGTCACACATGTAAGTGACTGATATAAAAGAGAAAAAAGGCGATTTTTCCGCCTAAAACT
CTTTAAAACTTATTAAAACTCTTAAAACCCGCCTGGCCTGTGCATAACTGTCTGGCCAGCGCACAGCCGA
ACAGCTGCAAAAAGCGCCTACCCTTCGGTCGCTGCGCTCCCTACGCCCCGCCGCTTCGCGTCGGCCTATC
GCGGCCGCTGGCCGCTCAAAAATGGCTGGCCTACGGCCAGGCAATCTACCAGGGCGCGGACAAGCCGCGC
CGTCGCCACTCGACCGCCGGCGCCCACATCAAGGCTCCGAGTGCGCGGAACCCCTATTTGTTTATTTTTC
TAAATACATTCAAATATGTATCCGCTCATGAGACAATAACCCTGATAAATGCTTCAATAATATTGAAAAA
GGAAGAGTATGGCTAAAATGAGAATATCACCGGAATTGAAAAAACTGATCGAAAAATACCGCTGCGTAAA
AGATACGGAAGGAATGTCTCCTGCTAAGGTATATAAGCTGGTGGGAGAAAATGAAAACCTATATTTAAAA
ATGACGGACAGCCGGTATAAAGGGACCACCTATGATGTGGAACGGGAAAAGGACATGATGCTATGGCTGG
AAGGAAAGCTGCCTGTTCCAAAGGTCCTGCACTTTGAACGGCATGATGGCTGGAGCAATCTGCTCATGAG
TGAGGCCGATGGCGTCCTTTGCTCGGAAGAGTATGAAGATGAACAAAGCCCTGAAAAGATTATCGAGCTG
TATGCGGAGTGCATCAGGCTCTTTCACTCCATCGACATATCGGATTGTCCCTATACGAATAGCTTAGACA
GCCGCTTAGCCGAATTGGATTACTTACTGAATAACGATCTGGCCGATGTGGATTGCGAAAACTGGGAAGA
GGACACTCCATTTAAAGATCCGCGCGAGCTGTATGATTTTTTAAAGACGGAAAAGCCCGAAGAGGAACTT
GTCTTTTCCCACGGCGACCTGGGAGACAGCAACATCTTTGTGAAAGATGGCAAAGTAAGTGGCTTTATTG
ATCTTGGGAGAAGCGGCAGGGCGGACAAGTGGTATGACATTGCCTTCTGCGTCCGGTCGCTCAGGGAGGA
TATCGGGGAAGAACAGTATGTCGAGCTATTTTTTGACTTACTGGGGATCAAGCCTGATTGGGAGAAAATA
AAATATTATATTTTACTGGATGAATTGTTTTAGCTGTCAGACCAAGTTTACTCATATATACTTTAGATTG
ATTTAAAACTTCATTTTTAATTTAAAAGGATCTAGGTGAAGATCCTTTTTGATAATCTCATGACCAAAAT
CCCTTAACGTGAGTTTTCGTTCCACTGAGCGTCAGACCCCGTAGAAAAGATCAAAGGATCTTCTTGAGAT
CCTTTTTTTCTGCGCGTAATCTGCTGCTTGCAAACAAAAAAACCACCGCTACCAGCGGTGGTTTGTTTGC
CGGATCAAGAGCTACCAACTCTTTTTCCGAAGGTAACTGGCTTCAGCAGAGCGCAGATACCAAATACTGT
TCTTCTAGTGTAGCCGTAGTTAGGCCACCACTTCAAGAACTCTGTAGCACCGCCTACATACCTCGCTCTG
CTAATCCTGTTACCAGTGGCTGCTGCCAGTGGCGATAAGTCGTGTCTTACCGGGTTGGACTCAAGACGAT
AGTTACCGGATAAGGCGCAGCGGTCGGGCTGAACGGGGGGTTCGTGCACACAGCCCAGCTTGGAGCGAAC
GACCTACACCGAACTGAGATACCTACAGCGTGAGCTATGAGAAAGCGCCACGCTTCCCGAAGGGAGAAAG
GCGGACAGGTATCCGGTAAGCGGCAGGGTCGGAACAGGAGAGCGCACGAGGGAGCTTCCAGGGGGAAACG
CCTGGTATCTTTATAGTCCTGTCGGGTTTCGCCACCTCTGACTTGAGCGTCGATTTTTGTGATGCTCGTC
AGGGGGGCGGAGCCTATGGAAAAACGCCAGCAACGCGGCCTTTTTACGGTTCCTGCTCGGATCTGTTGGA
CCGGACAGTAGTCATGGTTGATGGGCTGCCTGTATCGAGTGGTGATTTTGTGCCGAGCTGCCGGTCGGGG
AGCTGTTGGCTGGCTGGTGGCAGGATATATTGTGGTGTAAACAAATTGACGCTTAGACAACTTAATAACA
CATTGCGGACGTTTTTAATGTACTGGGGTTGAACACTCT
Features (pLannotate 1.2.2; 15 found; start..end, strand, type, name):
    253..1179    +  CDS            crtB: CRTB_PANAN - Experimental evidence at protein level: Swiss-Prot protein existence level 1. Involved in the biosynthesis of carotenoids. Catalyzes the condensation of two molecules of geranylgeranyl diphosphate (GGPP) to give prephytoene diphosphate (PPPP) and the subsequent rearrangement of the cyclopropylcarbinyl intermediate to yield the 15-cis-phytoene isomer. From Pantoea ananas (Erwinia uredovora).
   1205..2680    +  CDS            crtI: CRTI_PANAN - Experimental evidence at protein level: Swiss-Prot protein existence level 1. Converts 15-cis-phytoene into all-trans-lycopene via the intermediary of all-trans-phytofluene, all-trans-zeta-carotene and all- trans-neurosporene, by the introduction of four double bonds. From Pantoea ananas (Erwinia uredovora).
   2706..3851    +  CDS            crtY: CRTY_PANAN - Experimental evidence at protein level: Swiss-Prot protein existence level 1. Catalyzes the double cyclization reaction which converts lycopene to beta-carotene. From Pantoea ananas (Erwinia uredovora).
   3877..5736    +  CDS            dxs: DXS_ECOLI - Also known as yajP. Experimental evidence at protein level: Swiss-Prot protein existence level 1. Catalyzes the acyloin condensation reaction between C atoms 2 and 3 of pyruvate and glyceraldehyde 3-phosphate to yield 1-deoxy-D- xylulose-5-phosphate (DXP). From Escherichia coli (strain K12).
   5762..6487    +  CDS            crtW: CRTW_PARSN - Protein predicted: Swiss-Prot protein existence level 4. Converts beta-carotene to canthaxanthin via echinenone. From Paracoccus sp. (strain N81106 / MBIC 01143) (Agrobacterium aurantiacum).
   6513..7058    +  CDS            idi: IDI_ECOLI - Also known as ygfV. Experimental evidence at protein level: Swiss-Prot protein existence level 1. Catalyzes the 1,3-allylic rearrangement of the homoallylic substrate isopentenyl (IPP) to its highly electrophilic allylic isomer, dimethylallyl diphosphate (DMAPP). From Escherichia coli (strain K12).
   7084..7989    +  CDS            crtE: CRTE_PANAN - Protein inferred from homology: Swiss-Prot protein existence level 3. Catalyzes the condensation of farnesyl diphosphate (FPP) and isopentenyl diphosphate (IPP) to yield geranylgeranyl diphosphate (GGPP) needed for biosynthesis of carotenoids and diterpenes. From Pantoea ananas (Erwinia uredovora).
   8132..8156    +  misc_feature   RB T-DNA repeat: right border repeat from nopaline C58 T-DNA
   8436..9065    +  CDS            pVS1 StaA: stability protein from the Pseudomonas plasmid pVS1 (Heeb et al., 2000)
   9498..10566   +  CDS            pVS1 RepA (fragment): replication protein from the Pseudomonas plasmid pVS1 (Heeb et al., 2000)
  10632..10826   +  rep_origin     pVS1 oriV: origin of replication for the Pseudomonas plasmid pVS1 (Heeb et al., 2000)
  11034..11138   +  promoter       AmpR promoter: bla
  11139..11933   +  CDS            KanR: aminoglycoside phosphotransferase; aphA-3; confers resistance to kanamycin
  12104..12692   +  rep_origin     ori: high-copy-number ColE1/pMB1/pBR322/pUC origin of replication
  12828..12852   +  misc_feature   LB T-DNA repeat: left border repeat from nopaline C58 T-DNA
