>Addgene plasmid #48015 | pAGM4723 | addgene full sequence | sequence record 194300 | Addgene NGS Result
CTGCAACGTTGGCCAGCCTGGCAGACACGCCAGCCATGAAGCGGGTCAACTTTCAGTTGCCGGCGGAGGA
TCACACCAAGCTGAAGATGTACGCGGTACGCCAAGGCAAGACCATTACCGAGCTGCTATCTGAATACATC
GCGCAGCTACCAGAGTAAATGAGCAAATGAATAAATGAGTAGATGAATTTTAGCGGCTAAAGGAGGCGGC
ATGGAAAATCAAGAACAACCAGGCACCGACGCCGTGGAATGCCCCATGTGTGGAGGAACGGGCGGTTGGC
CAGGCGTAAGCGGCTGGGTTGTCTGCCGGCCCTGCAATGGCACTGGAACCCCCAAGCCCGAGGAATCGGC
GTGAGCGGTCGCAAACCATCCGGCCCGGTACAAATCGGCGCGGCGCTGGGTGATGACCTGGTGGAGAAGT
TGAAGGCCGCGCAGGCCGCCCAGCGGCAACGCATCGAGGCAGAAGCACGCCCCGGTGAATCGTGGCAAGC
GGCCGCTGATCGAATCCGCAAAGAATCCCGGCAACCGCCGGCAGCCGGTGCGTCGTCGATTAGGAAGCCG
CCCAAGGGCGACGAGCAACCAGATTTTTTCGTTCCGATGCTCTATGACGTGGGCACCCGCGATAGTCGCA
GCATCATGGACGTGGCCGTTTTCCGTCTGTCGAAGCGTGACCGACGAGCTGGCGAGGTGATCCGCTACGA
GCTTCCAGACGGGCACGTAGAGGTTTCCGCAGGGCCGGCCGGCATGGCCAGTGTGTGGGATTACGACCTG
GTACTGATGGCGGTTTCCCATCTAACCGAATCCATGAACCGATACCGGGAAGGGAAGGGAGACAAGCCCG
GCCGCGTGTTCCGTCCACACGTTGCGGACGTACTCAAGTTCTGCCGGCGAGCCGATGGCGGAAAGCAGAA
AGACGACCTGGTAGAAACCTGCATTCGGTTAAACACCACGCACGTTGCCATGCAGCGTACGAAGAAGGCC
AAGAACGGCCGCCTGGTGACGGTATCCGAGGGTGAAGCCTTGATTAGCCGCTACAAGATCGTAAAGAGCG
AAACCGGGCGGCCGGAGTACATCGAGATCGAGCTAGCTGATTGGATGTACCGCGAGATCACAGAAGGCAA
GAACCCGGACGTGCTGACGGTTCACCCCGATTACTTTTTGATCGATCCCGGCATCGGCCGTTTTCTCTAC
CGCCTGGCACGCCGCGCCGCAGGCAAGGCAGAAGCCAGATGGTTGTTCAAGACGATCTACGAACGCAGTG
GCAGCGCCGGAGAGTTCAAGAAGTTCTGTTTCACCGTGCGCAAGCTGATCGGGTCAAATGACCTGCCGGA
GTACGATTTGAAGGAGGAGGCGGGGCAGGCTGGCCCGATCCTAGTCATGCGCTACCGCAACCTGATCGAG
GGCGAAGCATCCGCCGGTTCCTAATGTACGGAGCAGATGCTAGGGCAAATTGCCCTAGCAGGGGAAAAAG
GTCGAAAAAGCTTCTTTCCTGTGGATAGCACGTACATTGGGAACCCAAAGCCGTACATTGGGAACCGGAA
CCCGTACATTGGGAACCCAAAGCCGTACATTGGGAACCGGTCACACATGTAAGTGACTGATATAAAAGAG
AAAAAAGGCGATTTTTCCGCCTAAAACTCTTTAAAACTTATTAAAACTCTTAAAACCCGCCTGGCCTGTG
CATAACTGTCTGGCCAGCGCACAGCCGAACAGCTGCAAAAAGCGCCCACATCAAGGCTCCGAGTGCGCGG
AACCCCTATTTGTTTATTTTTCTAAATACATTCAAATATGTATCCGCTCATGAGACAATAACCCTGATAA
ATGCTTCAATAATATTGAAAAAGGAAGAGTATGGCTAAAATGAGAATATCACCGGAATTGAAAAAACTGA
TCGAAAAATACCGCTGCGTAAAAGATACGGAAGGAATGTCTCCTGCTAAGGTATATAAGCTGGTGGGAGA
AAATGAAAACCTATATTTAAAAATGACGGACAGCCGGTATAAAGGGACCACCTATGATGTGGAACGGGAA
AAGGACATGATGCTATGGCTGGAAGGAAAGCTGCCTGTTCCAAAGGTCCTGCACTTTGAACGGCATGATG
GCTGGAGCAATCTGCTCATGAGTGAGGCCGATGGCGTCCTTTGCTCGGAAGAGTATGAAGATGAACAAAG
CCCTGAAAAGATTATCGAGCTGTATGCGGAGTGCATCAGGCTCTTTCACTCCATCGACATATCGGATTGT
CCCTATACGAATAGCTTAGACAGCCGCTTAGCCGAATTGGATTACTTACTGAATAACGATCTGGCCGATG
TGGATTGCGAAAACTGGGAAGAGGACACTCCATTTAAAGATCCGCGCGAGCTGTATGATTTTTTAAAGAC
GGAAAAGCCCGAAGAGGAACTTGTCTTTTCCCACGGCGACCTGGGAGACAGCAACATCTTTGTGAAAGAT
GGCAAAGTAAGTGGCTTTATTGATCTTGGGAGAAGCGGCAGGGCGGACAAGTGGTATGACATTGCCTTCT
GCGTCCGGTCGCTCAGGGAGGATATCGGGGAAGAACAGTATGTCGAGCTATTTTTTGACTTACTGGGGAT
CAAGCCTGATTGGGAGAAAATAAAATATTATATTTTACTGGATGAATTGTTTTAGCTGTCAGACCAAGTT
TACTCATATATACTTTAGATTGATTTAAAACTTCATTTTTAATTTAAAAGGATCTAGGTGAAGATCCTTT
TTGATAATCTCATGACCAAAATCCCTTAACGTGAGTTTTCGTTCCACTGAGCGTCAGACCCCGTAGAAAA
GATCAAAGGATCTTCTTGAGATCCTTTTTTTCTGCGCGTAATCTGCTGCTTGCAAACAAAAAAACCACCG
CTACCAGCGGTGGTTTGTTTGCCGGATCAAGAGCTACCAACTCTTTTTCCGAAGGTAACTGGCTTCAGCA
GAGCGCAGATACCAAATACTGTTCTTCTAGTGTAGCCGTAGTTAGGCCACCACTTCAAGAACTCTGTAGC
ACCGCCTACATACCTCGCTCTGCTAATCCTGTTACCAGTGGCTGCTGCCAGTGGCGATAAGTCGTGTCTT
ACCGGGTTGGACTCAAGACGATAGTTACCGGATAAGGCGCAGCGGTCGGGCTGAACGGGGGGTTCGTGCA
CACAGCCCAGCTTGGAGCGAACGACCTACACCGAACTGAGATACCTACAGCGTGAGCTATGAGAAAGCGC
CACGCTTCCCGAAGGGAGAAAGGCGGACAGGTATCCGGTAAGCGGCAGGGTCGGAACAGGAGAGCGCACG
AGGGAGCTTCCAGGGGGAAACGCCTGGTATCTTTATAGTCCTGTCGGGTTTCGCCACCTCTGACTTGAGC
GTCGATTTTTGTGATGCTCGTCAGGGGGGCGGAGCCTATGGAAAAACGCCAGCAACGCGGCCTTTTTACG
GTTCCTGCTCGGATCTGTTGGACCGGACAGTAGTCATGGTTGATGGGCTGCCTGTATCGAGTGGTGATTT
TGTGCCGAGCTGCCGGTCGGGGAGCTGTTGGCTGGCTGGTGGCAGGATATATTGTGGTGTAAACAAATTG
ACGCTTAGACAACTTAATAACACATTGCGGACGTTTTTAATGTACTGGGGTTGAACACTCTGTGCCTTGT
CTTCCAGTGGTATGGGGTACCGCACGGTCTGCCAATCCGACGGAGGTTTATGAATTTTCCACCTTTTCCA
CAAGCTCAACTAGTATTAACGATGTGGATTTAGCAAAAAAAACCTGTAACCCTAAATGTAAAATAACGGG
TAAGCCTGCCAACCATGTTATGGCAGATTAAGCGTCTTTTTGAAGGGCACCGCATCTTTCGCGTTGCCGT
AAATGTATCCGTTTAGCAATAAGGAAATTCTTAATGAATAATCCGTCGTTACTCAATCATGCGGTCGAAA
CGATGGCAGTTGGCTCGAAAAGTTTTGCGACAGCCTCAAAGTTATTTGATGCAAAAACCCGGCGCAGCGT
ACTGATGCTCTACGCCTGGTGCCGCCATTGTGACGATGTTATTGACGATCAGACGCTGGGCTTTCAGGCC
CGGCAGCCTGCCTTACAAACGCCCGAACAACGTCTGATGCAACTTGAGATGAAAACGCGCCAGGCCTATG
CAGGATCGCAGATGCACGAACCGGCGTTTGCGGCTTTTCGGGAAGTGGCTATGGCTCATGATATCGCCCC
GGCTTACGCGTTTGATCATCTGGAAGGCTTCGCCATGGATGTACGCGAAGCGCAATACAGCCAACTGGAT
GATACGCTGCGCTATTGCTATCACGTTGCAGGCGTTGTCGGCTTGATGATGGCGCAAATCATGGGCGTGC
GGGATAACGCCACGCTGGACCGCGCCTGTGACCTTGGGCTGGCATTTCAGTTGACCAATATTGCTCGCGA
TATTGTGGACGATGCGCATGCGGGCCGCTGTTATCTGCCGGCAAGCTGGCTGGAGCATGAAGGTCTGAAC
AAAGAGAATTATGCGGCACCTGAAAACCGTCAGGCGCTGAGCCGTATCGCCCGTCGTTTGGTGCAGGAAG
CAGAACCTTACTATTTGTCTGCCACAGCCGGCCTGGCAGGGTTGCCCCTGCGTTCCGCCTGGGCAATCGC
TACGGCGAAGCAGGTTTACCGGAAAATAGGTGTCAAAGTTGAACAGGCCGGTCAGCAAGCCTGGGATCAG
CGGCAGTCAACGACCACGCCCGAAAAATTAACGCTGCTGCTGGCCGCCTCTGGTCAGGCCCTTACTTCCC
GGATGCGGGCTCATCCTCCCCGCCCTGCGCATCTCTGGCAGCGCCCGCTCTAGGCTTACTATAAGGATGT
TTGCAATGAAACCAACTACGGTAATTGGTGCAGGCTTCGGTGGCCTGGCACTGGCAATTCGTCTACAAGC
TGCGGGGATCCCCGTCTTACTGCTTGAACAACGTGATAAACCCGGCGGTCGGGCTTATGTCTACGAGGAT
CAGGGGTTTACCTTTGATGCAGGCCCGACGGTTATCACCGATCCCAGTGCCATTGAAGAACTGTTTGCAC
TGGCAGGAAAACAGTTAAAAGAGTATGTCGAACTGCTGCCGGTTACGCCGTTTTACCGCCTGTGTTGGGA
GTCAGGGAAGGTCTTTAATTACGATAACGATCAAACCCGGCTCGAAGCGCAGATTCAGCAGTTTAATCCC
CGCGATGTCGAAGGTTATCGTCAGTTTCTGGACTATTCACGCGCGGTGTTTAAAGAAGGCTATCTAAAGC
TCGGTACTGTCCCTTTTTTATCGTTCAGAGACATGCTTCGCGCCGCACCTCAACTGGCGAAACTGCAGGC
ATGGAGAAGCGTTTACAGTAAGGTTGCCAGTTACATCGAAGATGAACATCTGCGCCAGGCGTTTTCTTTC
CACTCGCTGTTGGTGGGCGGCAATCCCTTCGCCACCTCATCCATTTATACGTTGATACACGCGCTGGAGC
GTGAGTGGGGCGTCTGGTTTCCGCGTGGCGGCACCGGCGCATTAGTTCAGGGGATGATAAAGCTGTTTCA
GGATCTGGGTGGCGAAGTCGTGTTAAACGCCAGAGTCAGCCATATGGAAACGACAGGAAACAAGATTGAA
GCCGTGCATTTAGAGGACGGTCGCAGGTTCCTGACGCAAGCCGTCGCGTCAAATGCAGATGTGGTTCATA
CCTATCGCGACCTGTTAAGCCAGCACCCTGCCGCGGTTAAGCAGTCCAACAAACTGCAGACTAAGCGCAT
GAGTAACTCTCTGTTTGTGCTCTATTTTGGTTTGAATCACCATCATGATCAGCTCGCGCATCACACGGTT
TGTTTCGGCCCGCGTTACCGCGAGCTGATTGACGAAATTTTTAATCATGATGGCCTCGCAGAGGACTTCT
CACTTTATCTGCACGCGCCCTGTGTCACGGATTCGTCACTGGCGCCTGAAGGTTGCGGCAGTTACTATGT
GTTGGCGCCGGTGCCGCATTTAGGCACCGCGAACCTCGACTGGACGGTTGAGGGGCCAAAACTACGCGAC
CGTATTTTTGCGTACCTTGAGCAGCATTACATGCCTGGCTTACGGAGTCAGCTGGTCACGCACCGGATGT
TTACGCCGTTTGATTTTCGCGACCAGCTTAATGCCTATCATGGCTCAGCCTTTTCTGTGGAGCCCGTTCT
TACCCAGAGCGCCTGGTTTCGGCCGCATAACCGCGATAAAACCATTACTAATCTCTACCTGGTCGGCGCA
GGCACGCATCCCGGCGCAGGCATTCCTGGCGTCATCGGCTCGGCAAAAGCGACAGCAGGTTTGATGCTGG
AGGATCTGATATGAGCTTTTACCCAGGAGACAGAGAATGCAACCGCATTATGATCTGATTCTCGTGGGGG
CTGGACTCGCGAATGGCCTTATCGCCCTGCGACTTCAGCAGCAGCAACCTGATATGCGTATTTTGCTTAT
CGACGCCGCACCCCAGGCGGGCGGGAATCATACGTGGTCATTTCACCACGATGATTTGACTGAGAGCCAA
CATCGTTGGATAGCTCCGCTGGTGGTTCATCACTGGCCCGACTATCAGGTACGCTTTCCCACACGCCGTC
GTAAGCTGAACAGCGGCTACTTTTGTATTACTTCTCAGCGTTTCGCTGAGGTTTTACAGCGACAGTTTGG
CCCGCACTTGTGGATGGATACCGCGGTCGCAGAGGTTAATGCGGAATCTGTTCGGTTGAAAAAGGGTCAG
GTTATCGGTGCCCGCGCGGTGATTGACGGGCGGGGTTATGCGGCAAATTCAGCACTGAGCGTGGGCTTCC
AGGCGTTTATTGGCCAGGAATGGCGATTGAGTCACCCGCATGGTTTATCATCTCCGATTATCATGGATGC
CACGGTCGATCAGCAAAATGGTTATCGCTTCGTGTACAGCCTGCCGCTCTCGCCGACCAGATTGTTAATT
GAAGATACGCACTATATTGATAATGCGACATTAGATCCTGAATGCGCGCGGCAAAATATTTGCGACTATG
CCGCGCAACAGGGTTGGCAGCTTCAGACACTGCTGCGAGAAGAACAGGGCGCCTTACCCATTACTCTGTC
GGGCAATGCCGACGCATTCTGGCAGCAGCGCCCCCTGGCCTGTAGTGGATTACGTGCCGGTCTGTTCCAT
CCTACCACCGGCTATTCACTGCCGCTGGCGGTTGCCGTGGCCGACCGCCTGAGTGCACTTGATGTCTTTA
CGTCGGCCTCAATTCACCATGCCATTACGCATTTTGCCCGCGAGCGCTGGCAGCAGCAGGGCTTTTTCCG
CATGCTGAATCGCATGCTGTTTTTAGCCGGACCCGCCGATTCACGCTGGCGGGTTATGCAGCGTTTTTAT
GGTTTACCTGAAGATTTAATTGCCCGTTTTTATGCGGGAAAACTCACGCTGACCGATCGGCTACGTATTC
TGAGCGGCAAGCCGCCTGTTCCGGTATTAGCAGCATTGCAAGCCATTATGACGACTCATCGTTAAGCTTC
AGAGGAGGAATTAAGTAATGAGTTTTGATATTGCCAAATACCCGACCCTGGCACTGGTCGACTCCACCCA
GGAGTTACGACTGTTGCCGAAAGAGAGTTTACCGAAACTCTGCGACGAACTGCGCCGCTATTTACTCGAC
AGCGTGAGCCGTTCCAGCGGGCACTTCGCCTCCGGGCTGGGCACGGTCGAACTGACCGTGGCGCTGCACT
ATGTCTACAACACCCCGTTTGACCAATTGATTTGGGATGTGGGGCATCAGGCTTATCCGCATAAAATTTT
GACCGGACGCCGCGACAAAATCGGCACCATCCGTCAGAAAGGCGGTCTGCACCCGTTCCCGTGGCGCGGC
GAAAGCGAATATGACGTATTAAGCGTCGGGCATTCATCAACCTCCATTAGTGCCGGAATTGGTATTGCGG
TTGCTGCCGAAAAAGAAGGCAAAAATCGCCGCACCGTCTGTGTCATTGGCGATGGCGCGATTACCGCAGG
CATGGCGTTTGAAGCGATGAATCACGCGGGCGATATCCGTCCTGATATGCTGGTGATTCTCAACGACAAT
GAAATGTCGATTTCCGAAAATGTCGGCGCGCTCAACAACCATCTGGCACAGCTGCTTTCCGGTAAGCTTT
ACTCTTCACTGCGCGAAGGCGGGAAAAAAGTTTTCTCTGGCGTGCCGCCAATTAAAGAGCTGCTCAAACG
CACCGAAGAACATATTAAAGGCATGGTAGTGCCTGGCACGTTGTTTGAGGAGCTGGGCTTTAACTACATC
GGCCCGGTGGACGGTCATGATGTGCTGGGGCTTATCACCACGCTAAAGAACATGCGCGACCTGAAAGGCC
CGCAGTTCCTGCATATCATGACCAAAAAAGGTCGTGGTTATGAACCGGCAGAAAAAGACCCGATCACTTT
CCATGCCGTGCTAAATTTGATCCCTCCAGCGGTTGTTTGCCGAAAAGTAGCGGCGGTTTGCCGAGCTATT
CAAAAATCTTTGGCGACTGGTTGTGCGAAACGGCAGCGAAAGACAACAAGCTGATGGCGATTACTCCGGC
GATGCGTGAAGGTTCCGGCATGGTCGAGTTTTCACGTAAATTCCCGGATCGCTACTTCGACGTGGCAATT
GCCGAGCAACATGCGGTGACCTTTGCTGCGGGTCTGGCGATTGGTGGGTACAAACCCATTGTCGCGATTT
ACTCCACTTTCCTGCAACGCGCCTATGATCAGGTGCTGCATGACGTGGCGATTCAAAAGCTTCCGGTCCT
GTTCGCCATCGACCGCGCGGGCATTGTTGGTGCTGACGGTCAAACCCATCAGGGTGCTTTTGATCTCTCT
TACCTGCGCTGCATACCGGAAATGGTCATTATGACCCCGAGCGATGAAAACGAATGTCGCCAGATGCTCT
ATACCGGCTATCACTATAACGATGGCCCGTCAGCGGTGCGCTACCCGCGTGGCAACGCGGTCGGCGTGGA
ACTGACGCCGCTGGAAAAACTACCAATTGGCAAAGGCATTGTGAAGCGTCGTGGCGAGAAACTGGCGATC
CTTAACTTTGGTACGCTGATGCCAGAAGCGGCGAAAGTCGCCGAATCGCTGAACGCCACGCTGGTCGATA
TGCGTTTTGTGAAACCGCTTGATGAAGCGTTAATTCTGGAAATGGCCGCCAGCCATGAAGCGCTGGTCAC
CGTAGAAGAAAACGCCATTATGGGCGGCGCAGGCAGCGGCGTGAACGAAGTGCTGATGGCCCATCGTAAA
CCAGTACCCGTGCTGAACATTGGCCTGCCGGACTTCTTTATTCCGCAAGGAACTCAGGAAGAAATGCGCG
CCGAACTCGGCCTCGATGCCGCTGGTATGGAAGCCAAAATCAAGGCCTGGCTGGCATAAGCTTTGTGTGA
GGAGATGTCGAATGAGCGCACATGCCCTGCCCAAGGCAGATCTGACCGCCACCAGCCTGATCGTATCGGG
CGGCATCATCGCCGCTTGGCTGGCCCTGCATGTGCATGCGCTGTGGTTTCTGGACGCAGCGGCGCATCCC
ATCCTGGCGATCGCAAATTTCCTGGGGCTGACCTGGCTGTCGGTCGGATTGTTCATCATCGCGCATGACG
CGATGCACGGGTCGGTGGTGCCGGGGCGTCCGCGCGCCAATGCGGCGATGGGCCAGCTTGTCCTGTGGCT
GTATGCCGGATTTTCGTGGCGCAAGATGATCGTCAAGCACATGGCCCATCACCGCCATGCCGGAACCGAC
GACGACCCCGATTTCGACCATGGCGGCCCGGTCCGCTGGTACGCCCGCTTCATCGGCACCTATTTCGGCT
GGCGCGAGGGGCTGCTTCTGCCCGTCATCGTGACGGTCTATGCGCTGATCCTTGGGGATCGCTGGATGTA
CGTGGTATTCTGGCCGCTGCCGTCGATCCTGGCGTCGATCCAGCTGTTCGTGTTCGGCACCTGGCTGCCG
CACCGCCCCGGCCACGACGCGTTCCCGGACCGCCACAATGCGCGGTCGTCGCGGATCAGCGACCCCGTGT
CGCTGCTGACCTGTTTTCACTTTGGCGGTTATCATCACGAACACCACCTGCACCCGACGGTGCCGTGGTG
GCGCCTGCCCAGCACCCGCACCAAGGGCGACACCGCATAAGCTTGAGCTGAGGAGATTTTGAATGCAAAC
GGAACACGTCATTTTATTGAATGCACAGGGAGTTCCCACGGGTACGCTGGAAAAGTATGCCGCACACACG
GCAGACACCCGCTTACATCTCGCGTTCTCCAGTTGGCTGTTTAATGCCAAAGGACAATTATTAGTTACCC
GCCGCGCACTGAGCAAAAAAGCATGGCCTGGCGTGTGGACTAACTCGGTTTGTGGGCACCCACAACTGGG
AGAAAGCAACGAGGACGCAGTGATCCGCCGTTGCCGTTATGAGCTTGGCGTGGAAATTACGCCTCCTGAA
TCTATCTATCCTGACTTTCGCTACCGCGCCACCGATCCGAGTGGCATTGTGGAAAATGAAGTGTGTCCGG
TATTTGCCGCACGCACCACTAGTGCGTTACAGATCAATGATGATGAAGTGATGGATTATCAATGGTGTGA
TTTAGCAGATGTATTACACGGTATTGATGCAACGCCGTGGGCGTTCAGTCCGTGGATGGTGATGCAGGCG
ACAAATCGCGAAGCCAGAAAACGATTATCTGCATTTACCCAGCTTAAATAAGCTTTGCCTCAGGATTTTT
GAAATGACGGTCTGCGCAAAAAAACACGTTCATCTCACTCGCGATGCTGCGGAGCAGTTACTGGCTGATA
TTGATCGACGCCTTGATCAGTTATTGCCCGTGGAGGGAGAACGGGATGTTGTGGGTGCCGCGATGCGTGA
AGGTGCGCTGGCACCGGGAAAACGTATTCGCCCCATGTTGCTGTTGCTGACCGCCCGCGATCTGGGTTGC
GCTGTCAGCCATGACGGATTACTGGATTTGGCCTGTGCGGTGGAAATGGTCCACGCGGCTTCGCTGATCC
TTGACGATATGCCCTGCATGGACGATGCGAAGCTGCGGCGCGGACGCCCTACCATTCATTCTCATTACGG
AGAGCATGTGGCAATACTGGCGGCGGTTGCCTTGCTGAGTAAAGCCTTTGGCGTAATTGCCGATGCAGAT
GGCCTCACGCCGCTGGCAAAAAATCGGGCGGTTTCTGAACTGTCAAACGCCATCGGCATGCAAGGATTGG
TTCAGGGTCAGTTCAAGGATCTGTCTGAAGGGGATAAGCCGCGCAGCGCTGAAGCTATTTTGATGACGAA
TCACTTTAAAACCAGCACGCTGTTTTGTGCCTCGATGCAGATGGCCTCGATTGTTGCGAATGCCTCCAGC
GAAGCGCGTGATTGCCTGCATCGTTTTTCACTTGATCTTGGTCAGGCATTTCAACTGCTGGACGATTTGA
CCGATGGCATGACCGACACCGGTAAGGATAGCAATCAGGACGCCGGTAAATCGACGCTGGTCAATCTGTT
AGGCCCGAGGGCGGTTGAAGAACGTCTGAGACAACATCTTCAGCTTGCCAGTGAGCATCTCTCTGCGGCC
TGCCAACACGGGCACGCCACTCAACATTTTATTCAGGCCTGGTTTGACAAAAAACTCGCTGCCGTCAGTT
AAGCTTGCAAGAATTCAAGCTTGGAGTACGTTAATTAGTTGTCTGTTTTAAGCCCCGTGCTCTCCGCCGG
GGCTTTTTTATTAAAAACCACTCAAGTGGAAGACAAGGGACACGAAGTGATCCGTTTAAACTATCAGTGT
TTGACAGGATATATTGGCGGGTAAACCTAAGAGAAAAGAGCGTTTATTAGAATAATCGGATATTTAAAAG
GGCGTGAAAAGGTTTATCCGTTCGTCCATTTGTATGTGCCAGCCGTGCGGCTGCATGAAATCCTGGCCGG
TTTGTCTGATGCCAAGCTGGCGGCCTGGCCGGCCAGCTTGGCCGCTGAAGAAACCGAGCGCCGCCGTCTA
AAAAGGTGATGTGTATTTGAGTAAAACAGCTTGCGTCATGCGGTCGCTGCGTATATGATGCGATGAGTAA
ATAAACAAATACGCAAGGGGAACGCATGAAGGTTATCGCTGTACTTAACCAGAAAGGCGGGTCAGGCAAG
ACGACCATCGCAACCCATCTAGCCCGCGCCCTGCAACTCGCCGGGGCCGATGTTCTGTTAGTCGATTCCG
ATCCCCAGGGCAGTGCCCGCGATTGGGCGGCCGTGCGGGAAGATCAACCGCTAACCGTTGTCGGCATCGA
CCGCCCGACGATTGACCGCGACGTGAAGGCCATCGGCCGGCGCGACTTCGTAGTGATCGACGGAGCGCCC
CAGGCGGCGGACTTGGCTGTGTCCGCGATCAAGGCAGCCGACTTCGTGCTGATTCCGGTGCAGCCAAGCC
CTTACGACATATGGGCCACCGCCGACCTGGTGGAGCTGGTTAAGCAGCGCATTGAGGTCACGGATGGAAG
GCTACAAGCGGCCTTTGTCGTGTCGCGGGCGATCAAAGGCACGCGCATCGGCGGTGAGGTTGCCGAGGCG
CTGGCCGGGTACGAGCTGCCCATTCTTGAGTCCCGTATCACGCAGCGCGTGAGCTACCCAGGCACTGCCG
CCGCCGGCACAACCGTTCTTGAATCAGAACCCGAGGGCGACGCTGCCCGCGAGGTCCAGGCGCTGGCCGC
TGAAATTAAATCAAAACTCATTTGAGTTAATGAGGTAAAGAGAAAATGAGCAAAAGCACAAACACGCTAA
GTGCCGGCCGTCCGAGCGCACGCAGCAGCAAGG
Features (pLannotate 1.2.2; 16 found; start..end, strand, type, name):
    351..1424    +  CDS            pVS1 RepA: replication protein from the Pseudomonas plasmid pVS1 (Heeb et al., 2000)
   1490..1684    +  rep_origin     pVS1 oriV: origin of replication for the Pseudomonas plasmid pVS1 (Heeb et al., 2000)
   1746..1850    +  promoter       AmpR promoter: bla
   1851..2645    +  CDS            KanR: aminoglycoside phosphotransferase; aphA-3; confers resistance to kanamycin
   2816..3404    +  rep_origin     ori: high-copy-number ColE1/pMB1/pBR322/pUC origin of replication
   3540..3564    +  misc_feature   LB T-DNA repeat: left border repeat from nopaline C58 T-DNA
   3884..4810    +  CDS            crtB: CRTB_PANAN - Experimental evidence at protein level: Swiss-Prot protein existence level 1. Involved in the biosynthesis of carotenoids. Catalyzes the condensation of two molecules of geranylgeranyl diphosphate (GGPP) to give prephytoene diphosphate (PPPP) and the subsequent rearrangement of the cyclopropylcarbinyl intermediate to yield the 15-cis-phytoene isomer. From Pantoea ananas (Erwinia uredovora).
   4836..6311    +  CDS            crtI: CRTI_PANAN - Experimental evidence at protein level: Swiss-Prot protein existence level 1. Converts 15-cis-phytoene into all-trans-lycopene via the intermediary of all-trans-phytofluene, all-trans-zeta-carotene and all- trans-neurosporene, by the introduction of four double bonds. From Pantoea ananas (Erwinia uredovora).
   6337..7482    +  CDS            crtY: CRTY_PANAN - Experimental evidence at protein level: Swiss-Prot protein existence level 1. Catalyzes the double cyclization reaction which converts lycopene to beta-carotene. From Pantoea ananas (Erwinia uredovora).
   7508..8410    +  CDS            dxs (fragment): DXS_ECOLI - Also known as yajP. Experimental evidence at protein level: Swiss-Prot protein existence level 1. Catalyzes the acyloin condensation reaction between C atoms 2 and 3 of pyruvate and glyceraldehyde 3-phosphate to yield 1-deoxy-D- xylulose-5-phosphate (DXP). From Escherichia coli (strain K12).
   8383..9366    +  CDS            dxs (fragment): DXS_ECOLI - Also known as yajP. Experimental evidence at protein level: Swiss-Prot protein existence level 1. Catalyzes the acyloin condensation reaction between C atoms 2 and 3 of pyruvate and glyceraldehyde 3-phosphate to yield 1-deoxy-D- xylulose-5-phosphate (DXP). From Escherichia coli (strain K12).
   9392..10117   +  CDS            crtW: CRTW_PARSN - Protein predicted: Swiss-Prot protein existence level 4. Converts beta-carotene to canthaxanthin via echinenone. From Paracoccus sp. (strain N81106 / MBIC 01143) (Agrobacterium aurantiacum).
  10143..10688   +  CDS            idi: IDI_ECOLI - Also known as ygfV. Experimental evidence at protein level: Swiss-Prot protein existence level 1. Catalyzes the 1,3-allylic rearrangement of the homoallylic substrate isopentenyl (IPP) to its highly electrophilic allylic isomer, dimethylallyl diphosphate (DMAPP). From Escherichia coli (strain K12).
  10714..11619   +  CDS            crtE: CRTE_PANAN - Protein inferred from homology: Swiss-Prot protein existence level 3. Catalyzes the condensation of farnesyl diphosphate (FPP) and isopentenyl diphosphate (IPP) to yield geranylgeranyl diphosphate (GGPP) needed for biosynthesis of carotenoids and diterpenes. From Pantoea ananas (Erwinia uredovora).
  11762..11786   +  misc_feature   RB T-DNA repeat: right border repeat from nopaline C58 T-DNA
  12066..12695   +  CDS            pVS1 StaA: stability protein from the Pseudomonas plasmid pVS1 (Heeb et al., 2000)
