[The description below was written by a language model from this plasmid's Addgene catalogue record and pLannotate feature annotations shown in this document.]
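Description:
pAGM4723 is an empty Level 2 acceptor vector from a modular cloning (MoClo) system for standardized assembly of multigene constructs, built on the pAGM4351 backbone. It is a binary vector for Agrobacterium-mediated T-DNA delivery to plant cells. It replicates in E. coli through a high-copy ColE1/pUC-type origin. In Agrobacterium it is maintained by the pVS1 oriV together with the pVS1 RepA replication protein and StaA stability protein. Selection in bacteria is by kanamycin, conferred by an aphA-3 aminoglycoside phosphotransferase gene expressed from the bla (AmpR) promoter.

There is no gene of interest. Instead, the region between the nopaline C58 left and right T-DNA border repeats holds CRed, an artificial bacterial operon for canthaxanthin biosynthesis. The annotated genes are crtE, crtB, crtI and crtY from Pantoea ananatis, which lead from farnesyl diphosphate to beta-carotene, and crtW from Paracoccus, which converts beta-carotene to canthaxanthin. E. coli dxs and idi are also present and act in isoprenoid precursor supply. Colonies carrying the unmodified vector therefore often appear red. In systems of this type such a colour cassette normally serves as a visual screen, being replaced when assembled transcription units are inserted, although the record does not annotate the cloning sites or the operon's promoter.

The depositor warns that the plasmid lacks a complete overdrive sequence at the right border. This can cause incomplete T-DNA insertions and more frequent backbone transfer initiating at the left border. The two sequence records differ slightly in length (12,773 versus 12,919 nt) and in starting coordinate. The sequencing-derived record annotates dxs as two overlapping fragments, whereas the depositor record shows RepA as a fragment. The listed backbone size of 4,824 bp evidently excludes the operon.
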