Addgene plasmid #48015: pAGM4723
Purpose: (Empty Backbone) Please see depositor comments section.
Depositing lab: Sylvestre Marillonnet. Depositing organization: Leibniz Institute of Plant Biochemistry (IPB). Publication: A modular cloning system for standardized assembly of multigene constructs. Weber E, Engler C, Gruetzner R, Werner S, Marillonnet S. PLoS One. 2011 Feb 18;6(2):e16765. doi: 10.1371/journal.pone.0016765. PubMed 21364738.
Backbone
  Vector backbone: pAGM4351
  Backbone manufacturer: self-made
  Backbone size (bp): 4824
  Vector type: Unspecified
  Selectable markers: Canthaxanthin operon
Growth in bacteria
  Bacterial resistance: Kanamycin, 50 μg/mL
  Growth temperature: 37°C
  Growth strain: DH10B
  Copy number: High Copy
Gene/Insert
  Gene/Insert name: None
Terms and licenses: Academic/Nonprofit Terms; Industry Terms: Not Available to Industry
Depositor comments: PLEASE NOTE- It has recently come to light that plasmid pAGM4723 lacks a complete overdrive sequence at the right border. This can cause incomplete TDNA insertion events and can give a higher incidence of vector backbone transfer events due to transfer initiating at the left border. Level 2 cloning vector, replicates in E.coli and Agrobacterium, binary vector for Agrobacterium T-DNA delivery to plant cells. Please note that bacterial colonies for this plasmid often appear red in color because the plasmid contains a red color selectable marker (CRed--an artificial bacterial operon responsible for canthaxanthin biosynthesis).
How to cite: pAGM4723 was a gift from Sylvestre Marillonnet (Addgene plasmid # 48015 ; http://n2t.net/addgene:48015 ; RRID:Addgene_48015)
