>Addgene plasmid #48015 | pAGM4723 | addgene partial sequence | sequence record 70845 | LB-F1 5'-gtggtgtaaacaaattgacgc-3'
ATTGCGGACGTTTTTAATGTACTGGGGTTGAACACTCTGTGCCTTGTCTTCCAGTGGTATGGGGTACCGC
ACGGTCTGCCAATCCGACGGAGGTTTATGAATTTTCCACCTTTTCCACAAGCTCAACTAGTATTAACGAT
GTGGATTTAGCAAAAAAAACCTGTAACCCTAAATGTAAAATAACGGGTAAGCCTGCCAACCATGTTATGG
CAGATTAAGCGTCTTTTTGAAGGGCACCGCATCTTTCGCGTTGCCGTAAATGTATCCGTTTAGCAATAAG
GAAATTCTTAATGAATAATCCGTCGTTACTCAATCATGCGGTCGAAACGATGGCAGTTGGCTCGAAAAGT
TTTGCGACAGCCTCAAAGTTATTTGATGCAAAAACCCGGCGCAGCGTACTGATGCTCTACGCCTGGTGCC
GCCATTGTGACGATGTTATTGACGATCAGACGCTGGGCTTTCAGGCCCGGCAGCCTGCCTTACAAACGCC
CGAACAACGTCTGATGCAACTTGAGATGAAAACGCGCCAGGCCTATGCAGGATCGCAGATGCACGAACCG
GCGTTTGCGGCTTTTCGGGAAGTGGCTATGGCTCATGATATCGCCCCGGCTTACGCGTTTGATCATCTGG
AAGGCTTCGCCATGGATGTACGCGAAGCGCAATACAGCCAACTGGATGATACGCTGCGCTATTGCTATCA
CGTTGCAGGCGTTGTCGGCTTGATGATGGCGCAAATCATGGGCGTGCGGGATAACGCCACGCTGGACCGC
GCCTGTGACCTTGGGCTGGCATTTCAGTTGACCAATATTGCTCGCGATATTGTGGACGATGCGCATGCGG
GCCGCTGTTATCTGCCGGCAAGCTGGCTGGAGCATGAAGGTCTGAACAAAGAGAATTATGCGGCACCTGA
AAACCGTCAGGCGCTGAGCCGTATCGCCCGTCGTTTGGTGCAGGAAGCAGAACCTTACTATTTGTCTGCC
ACAGCCGGCCTGGCAGGGTTGCCCCTGCGTTCCGCCTGGGCAATCGCTACGGCGAAGCAGGTTTACCGGA
AAA
