>Addgene plasmid #48015 | pAGM4723 | addgene partial sequence | sequence record 70846 | pBR322ori-F 5'-GGGAAACGCCTGGTATCTTT-3'
GCCACCTCTGACTTGAGCGTCGATTTTTGTGATGCTCGTCAGGGGGGCGGAGCCTATGGAAAAACGCCAG
CAACGCGGCCTTTTTACGGTTCCTGCTCGGATCTGTTGGACCGGACAGTAGTCATGGTTGATGGGCTGCC
TGTATCGAGTGGTGATTTTGTGCCGAGCTGCCGGTCGGGGAGCTGTTGGCTGGCTGGTGGCAGGATATAT
TGTGGTGTAAACAAATTGACGCTTAGACAACTTAATAACACATTGCGGACGTTTTTAATGTACTGGGGTT
GAACACTCTGTGCCTTGTCTTCCAGTGGTATGGGGTACCGCACGGTCTGCCAATCCGACGGAGGTTTATG
AATTTTCCACCTTTTCCACAAGCTCAACTAGTATTAACGATGTGGATTTAGCAAAAAAAACCTGTAACCC
TAAATGTAAAATAACGGGTAAGCCTGCCAACCATGTTATGGCAGATTAAGCGTCTTTTTGAAGGGCACCG
CATCTTTCGCGTTGCCGTAAATGTATCCGTTTAGCAATAAGGAAATTCTTAATGAATAATCCGTCGTTAC
TCAATCATGCGGTCGAAACGATGGCAGTTGGCTCGAAAAGTTTTGCGACAGCCTCAAAGTTATTTGATGC
AAAAACCCGGCGCAGCGTACTGATGCTCTACGCCTGGTGCCGCCATTGTGACGATGTTATTGACGATCAG
ACGCTGGGCTTTCAGGCCCGGCAGCCTGCCTTACAAACGCCCGAACAACGTCTGATGCAACTTGAGATGA
AAACGCGCCAGGCCTATGCAGGATCGCAGATGCACGAACCGGCGTTTGCGGCTTTTCGGGAAGTGGCTAT
GGCTCATGATATCGCCCCGGCTTACGCGTTTGATCATCTGGAAGGCTTCGCCATGGATGTACGCGAAGCG
CAATACAGCCAACTGGATGATACGCTGCGCTATTGCTATCACGTTGCAGGCGTTGTCGGCTTGATGATGG
CGCAAATCATGGGCGTGCGGGATAACGCCACGCTGGACCGCGCCTGTGACCTTGGGCTGGCATTTCAGTT
GACCAATATTGCTCGCGATATTGTGGA
