>Addgene plasmid #48015 | pAGM4723 | addgene partial sequence | sequence record 71354 | RB-F1 5'-ggataaaccttttcacgccc-3'
ATTATTCTAATAAACGCTCTTTTCTCTTAGGTTTACCCGCCAATATATCCTGTCAAACACTGATAGTTTA
AACGGATCACTTCGTGTCCCTTGTCTTCCACTTGAGTGGTTTTTAATAAAAAAGCCCCGGCGGAGAGCAC
GGGGCTTAAAACAGACAACTAATTAACGTACTCCAAGCTTGAATTCTTGCAAGCTTAACTGACGGCAGCG
AGTTTTTTGTCAAACCAGGCCTGAATAAAATGTTGAGTGGCGTGCCCGTGTTGGCAGGCCGCAGAGAGAT
GCTCACTGGCAAGCTGAAGATGTTGTCTCAGACGTTCTTCAACCGCCCTCGGGCCTAACAGATTGACCAG
CGTCGATTTACCGGCGTCCTGATTGCTATCCTTACCGGTGTCGGTCATGCCATCGGTCAAATCGTCCAGC
AGTTGAAATGCCTGACCAAGATCAAGTGAAAAACGATGCAGGCAATCACGCGCTTCGCTGGAGGCATTCG
CAACAATCGAGGCCATCTGCATCGAGGCACAAAACAGCGTGCTGGTTTTAAAGTGATTCGTCATCAAAAT
AGCTTCAGCGCTGCGCGGCTTATCCCCTTCAGACAGATCCTTGAACTGACCCTGAACCAATCCTTGCATG
CCGATGGCGTTTGACAGTTCAGAAACCGCCCGATTTTTTGCCAGCGGCGTGAGGCCATCTGCATCGGCAA
TTACGCCAAAGGCTTTACTCAGCAAGGCAACCGCCGCCAGTATTGCCACATGCTCTCCGTAATGAGAATG
AATGGTAGGGCGTCCGCGCCGCAGCTTCGCATCGTCCATGCAGGGCATATCGTCAAGGATCAGCGAAGCC
GCGTGGACCATTTCCACCGCACAGGCCAAATCCAGTAATCCGTCATGGCTGACAGCGCAACCCAGATCGC
GGGCGGTCAGCAACAGCAACATGGGGCGAATACGTTTTCCCGGTGCCAGCGCACCTTCACGCATCGCGGC
ACCCACAACATCCCGTTCTCCCTCCACGGGCAATAACTGATCAAGGCGTCGATCAATATCAGCCAGTAAC
TGCTCCGCAGCATCGCGAGTGAGATGAACGTGTTTTTT
